Addgene plasmid #134305: CMV-mito-Citron1
Purpose: mitochondria-targeted direct-response citrate sensor
Depositing lab: Robert Campbell. Depositing organization: University of Alberta. Publication: High-Performance Intensiometric Direct- and Inverse-Response Genetically Encoded Biosensors for Citrate. Zhao Y, Shen Y, Wen Y, Campbell RE. ACS Cent Sci. 2020 Aug 26;6(8):1441-1450. doi: 10.1021/acscentsci.0c00518. Epub 2020 Jul 9. PubMed 32875085.
Backbone
  Vector backbone: pcDNA3.1
  Backbone size w/o insert (bp): 5500
  Total vector size (bp): 6600
  Vector type: Mammalian Expression
Growth in bacteria
  Bacterial resistance: Ampicillin, 100 μg/mL
  Growth temperature: 37°C
  Growth strain: DH5alpha
  Copy number: Unknown
Gene/Insert
  Gene/Insert name: Citron1
  Species: Synthetic
  Insert size (bp): 1100
  Promoter: CMV
  Cloning method: Restriction Enzyme; 5′ cloning site BamH1 (not destroyed); 3′ cloning site HindIII (not destroyed)
  Sequencing primers: 5′ TAATACGACTCACTATAGGG; 3′ TAGAAGGCACAGTCGAGG
Terms and licenses: Academic/Nonprofit Terms; Industry Terms: Not Available to Industry
How to cite: CMV-mito-Citron1 was a gift from Robert Campbell (Addgene plasmid # 134305 ; http://n2t.net/addgene:134305 ; RRID:Addgene_134305)
