[The description below was written by a language model from this plasmid's Addgene catalogue record and pLannotate feature annotations shown in this document.]
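Description:
CMV-mito-Citron1 is a mammalian expression plasmid built on the pcDNA3.1 backbone (about 6.6–6.7 kb in total) that encodes a mitochondria-targeted version of Citron1, a synthetic, genetically encoded, direct-response fluorescent biosensor for citrate. It is propagated in E. coli through a high-copy ColE1/pUC-type origin with ampicillin selection from the β-lactamase gene. An f1 origin is also present. For mammalian cells, the backbone carries an SV40 promoter-driven neomycin/kanamycin phosphotransferase cassette with an SV40 polyadenylation signal, which would permit G418 selection of stable transfectants. The small annotated fragments (bom, HIV-1 LTR, ble, lacI, lac promoter/operator) appear to be backbone remnants or incidental sequence matches rather than functional parts of the design.

The expression cassette uses the human CMV immediate-early enhancer and promoter, followed by a T7 promoter, and ends in the bovine growth hormone polyadenylation signal. The insert was cloned between BamHI and HindIII sites. The open reading frame begins with a fragment of human COX8A, whose presequence is a standard mitochondrial matrix targeting signal. The sensor itself follows. In it, a portion of the Klebsiella pneumoniae CitA sensor kinase, whose periplasmic domain binds citrate, is flanked by two GFP-derived fragments. This layout fits an insertion-type single-fluorescent-protein indicator, in which citrate binding to the CitA domain changes the chromophore environment and therefore the fluorescence intensity. "Direct-response" indicates that the signal rises with citrate. The construct is intended for transfection into mammalian cells for intensiometric imaging of citrate within mitochondria.
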