Features (pLannotate 1.2.2; 23 found; start..end, strand, type, name):
     33..85      -  misc_feature   bom (fragment): basis of mobility region from pBR322
    240..619     +  enhancer       CMV enhancer: human cytomegalovirus immediate early enhancer
    620..823     +  promoter       CMV promoter: human cytomegalovirus (CMV) immediate early promoter
    819..852     +  LTR            5' LTR (truncated) (fragment): truncated 5' long terminal repeat (LTR) from HIV-1
    868..886     +  promoter       T7 promoter: promoter for bacteriophage T7 RNA polymerase
    933..1019    +  CDS            COX8A (fragment): COX8A_HUMAN - Also known as COX8, COX8L. Experimental evidence at protein level: Swiss-Prot protein existence level 1. Component of the cytochrome c oxidase, the last enzyme in the mitochondrial electron transport chain which drives oxidative phosphorylation. The respiratory chain contains 3 multisubunit complexes succinate dehydrogenase (complex II, CII), ubiquinol- cytochrome c oxidoreductase (cytochrome b-c1 complex, complex III, CIII) and cytochrome c oxidase (complex IV, CIV), that cooperate to transfer electrons derived from NADH and succinate to molecular oxygen, creating an electrochem
   1137..1571    +  CDS            EGFP (fragment): the original enhanced GFP (Yang et al., 1996) mammalian codon-optimized
   1575..1967    +  CDS            citA (fragment): CITA_KLEPN - Experimental evidence at protein level: Swiss-Prot protein existence level 1. Member of the two-component regulatory system CitA/CitB. Probably activates CitB by phosphorylation. The periplasmic domain binds H-citrate(2-), which is essential for induction of the citrate- fermentation genes. From Klebsiella pneumoniae.
   1977..2243    +  CDS            cEGFP (fragment): cEGFP is a basic (constitutively fluorescent) green fluorescent protein published in 2008, derived from Aequorea victoria.
   2279..2503    +  polyA_signal   bGH poly(A) signal: bovine growth hormone polyadenylation signal
   2507..2528    +  promoter       SV40 promoter (fragment): SV40 enhancer and early promoter
   2549..2977    +  rep_origin     f1 ori (sequence partly withheld): f1 bacteriophage origin of replication; arrow indicates direction of (+) strand synthesis
   2991..3320    +  promoter       SV40 promoter: SV40 enhancer and early promoter
   3387..4178    +  CDS            neo: KKA2_KLEPN - Also known as kan, nptII. Experimental evidence at protein level: Swiss-Prot protein existence level 1. Resistance to kanamycin, neomycin, paromomycin, ribostamycin, butirosin and gentamicin B. From Klebsiella pneumoniae.
   4202..4360    +  CDS            ble (fragment): BLE_KLEPN - Experimental evidence at protein level: Swiss-Prot protein existence level 1. Binding protein with a strong affinity to the bleomycin family of antibiotics. Binds to CL990; an antimitotic-antibiotic compound. From Klebsiella pneumoniae.
   4355..4476    +  polyA_signal   SV40 poly(A) signal: SV40 polyadenylation signal
   4549..4565    -  protein_bind   lac operator: The lac repressor binds to the lac operator to inhibit transcription in E. coli. This inhibition can be relieved by adding lactose or isopropyl-β-D-thiogalactopyranoside (IPTG). lac repressor encoded by lacI
   4573..4603    -  promoter       lac promoter: promoter for the E. coli lac operon
   4618..4639    -  protein_bind   CAP binding site: CAP binding activates transcription in the presence of cAMP. E. coli catabolite activator protein
   4652..4744    -  CDS            lacI (fragment): lac repressor; lacI; The lac repressor binds to the lac operator to inhibit transcription in E. coli. This inhibition can be relieved by adding lactose or isopropyl-β-D-thiogalactopyranoside (IPTG).
   4927..5515    -  rep_origin     ori: high-copy-number ColE1/pMB1/pBR322/pUC origin of replication
   5686..6546    -  CDS            AmpR: β-lactamase; bla; confers resistance to ampicillin, carbenicillin, and related antibiotics
   6547..6651    -  promoter       AmpR promoter: bla
>Addgene plasmid #134305 | CMV-mito-Citron1 | addgene full sequence | sequence record 263414 | Addgene NGS Result
ACGTCGACGGATCGGGAGATCTCCCGATCCCCTATGGTGCACTCTCAGTACAATCTGCTCTGATGCCGCA
TAGTTAAGCCAGTATCTGCTCCCTGCTTGTGTGTTGGAGGTCGCTGAGTAGTGCGCGAGCAAAATTTAAG
CTACAACAAGGCAAGGCTTGACCGACAATTGCATGAAGAATCTGCTTAGGGTTAGGCGTTTTGCGCTGCT
TCGCGATGTACGGGCCAGATATACGCGTTGACATTGATTATTGACTAGTTATTAATAGTAATCAATTACG
GGGTCATTAGTTCATAGCCCATATATGGAGTTCCGCGTTACATAACTTACGGTAAATGGCCCGCCTGGCT
GACCGCCCAACGACCCCCGCCCATTGACGTCAATAATGACGTATGTTCCCATAGTAACGCCAATAGGGAC
TTTCCATTGACGTCAATGGGTGGAGTATTTACGGTAAACTGCCCACTTGGCAGTACATCAAGTGTATCAT
ATGCCAAGTACGCCCCCTATTGACGTCAATGACGGTAAATGGCCCGCCTGGCATTATGCCCAGTACATGA
CCTTATGGGACTTTCCTACTTGGCAGTACATCTACGTATTAGTCATCGCTATTACCATGGTGATGCGGTT
TTGGCAGTACATCAATGGGCGTGGATAGCGGTTTGACTCACGGGGATTTCCAAGTCTCCACCCCATTGAC
GTCAATGGGAGTTTGTTTTGGCACCAAAATCAACGGGACTTTCCAAAATGTCGTAACAACTCCGCCCCAT
TGACGCAAATGGGCGGTAGGCGTGTACGGTGGGAGGTCTATATAAGCAGAGCTCTCTGGCTAACTAGAGA
ACCCACTGCTTACTGGCTTATCGAAATTAATACGACTCACTATAGGGAGACCCAAGCTGGCTAGCGTTTA
AACGGGCCCTCTAGACTCGAGCATGTCTGTTCTGACTCCTCTGCTGCTCCGGGGTCTCACAGGTTCCGCA
AGAAGACTCCCCGTGCCTAGGGCCAAAATTCATTCACTGGGGGACCCCATGAGCGTGCTCACCCCACTCC
TGCTGCGGGGGCTGACCGGCAGCGCTAGGCGGCTGCCAGTCCCCAGGGCCAAGATCCACAGTCTCGGCGA
TCCCAAGGATCCAACCATGGTGAGCAAGGGCGAGGAGCTGTTCACCGGGGTGGTGCCCATCCTGGCCGAG
CTGGACGGCGACGTAAACGGCCACAAGTTCAGCGTGTCCGGCGAGGGTGAGGGCGATGCCACCTACGGCA
AGTTGACCATGAAGTTCATCTGCACCACCGGCAAGCTGCCCGTGCCCTGGCCCACCCTCGTGACCACCCT
GACCTACGGCGTGCAGTGCTTCAGCCGCTACCCCGACCACATGAGGCAGCACGACTTCTTCAAGTCCGCC
ATGCCCGAAGGCTACATCCAGGAGCGCACCATCTTCTTCAAGGGCGACGGCAACTACAAGACCCGCGCCG
AGGTGAAGTTCGAGGGCGACACCCTGGTGAACCGCATCGAACTGAAGGGCGCCGACTTCAGGGAGGACGG
CAACATCCTGGGGCACAAGCTGGTGTACAACATGGTGACCGAGGAGCGTCTGCATCATCAGGTCGGGCAA
CGGGCGCTGATTCAGGCGATGCAGATTTCGACGATGCCAGAGCTGGTGGAGGCAGTGCAGAAACGCGATC
TCGCCAGGATCAAAGCCCTTATCGACCCCATGCGTTCGTTCCCCGACGCCACCTACATCACCGTCGGTGA
TGCCAGCGGCCAGCGCCTCTATCACGTCAATCCTGATGAAATCGGCAAATCGATGGTAGGCGGCGATAGC
GATGAGGCGTTGATAAACGCTAAAGGCTACGTGTCAGTGCGCAAAGGCTCGCTGGGATCGTCGCTGCGCG
GTAAATCGCCGATTCTGGACGCAACCGGCAGGGTGGTCGGCATTGTGTCGGTAGGCTATACCATTGAGCA
ACTGGAATCGAATTTGGTCTATATCAAGGCCGACAAACAGAAGAACGGCATCAAGGCGAACTTCCACGTC
CGCCACAACATCGAGGACGGCGGCGTGCAGCTCGCCTACCACTACCAGCAGAACACCCCCATCGGCGACG
GCCCCGTGCTGCTGCCCGACAACCACTACCTGAGCGTGCAGTCCGAGCTTTCGAAAGACCCCAACGAGAA
GCGCGATCACATGGTCCTGCAGGAGCACGTGACCGCCGCCGGGATCACTCTCGGCATGGCCGAGCTGTAC
AAGTAAAAGCTTAAGTTTAAACCGCTGATCAGCCTCGACTGTGCCTTCTAGTTGCCAGCCATCTGTTGTT
TGCCCCTCCCCCGTGCCTTCCTTGACCCTGGAAGGTGCCACTCCCACTGTCCTTTCCTAATAAAATGAGG
AAATTGCATCGCATTGTCTGAGTAGGTGTCATTCTATTCTGGGGGGTGGGGTGGGGCAGGACAGCAAGGG
GGAGGATTGGGAAGACAATAGCAGGCATGCTGGGGATGCGGTGGGCTCTATGGCTTCTGAGGCGGAAAGA
ACCAGCTGGGGCTCTAGGGGGTATCCCC
[124 nt withheld, positions 2549-2672]
C
[91 nt withheld, positions 2674-2764]
A
[49 nt withheld, positions 2766-2814]
CCTTTGACGTTGGAGTCCACGTTCTTT
[37 nt withheld, positions 2842-2878]
ACCCTATCTCGGTCTATTCTTTTGATTTATAAGGGATTTTGCCGATTTCGGCCTATTGGTTAAAAAATGA
GCTGATTTAACAAAAATTTAACGCGAATTAATTCTGTGGAATGTGTGTCAGTTAGGGTGTGGAAAGTCCC
CAGGCTCCCCAGCAGGCAGAAGTATGCAAAGCATGCATCTCAATTAGTCAGCAACCAGGTGTGGAAAGTC
CCCAGGCTCCCCAGCAGGCAGAAGTATGCAAAGCATGCATCTCAATTAGTCAGCAACCATAGTCCCGCCC
CTAACTCCGCCCATCCCGCCCCTAACTCCGCCCAGTTCCGCCCATTCTCCGCCCCATGGCTGACTAATTT
TTTTTATTTATGCAGAGGCCGAGGCCGCCTCTGCCTCTGAGCTATTCCAGAAGTAGTGAGGAGGCTTTTT
TGGAGGCCTAGGCTTTTGCAAAAAGCTCCCGGGAGCTTGTATATCCATTTTCGGATCTGATCAAGAGACA
GGATGAGGATCGTTTCGCATGATTGAACAAGATGGATTGCACGCAGGTTCTCCGGCCGCTTGGGTGGAGA
GGCTATTCGGCTATGACTGGGCACAACAGACAATCGGCTGCTCTGATGCCGCCGTGTTCCGGCTGTCAGC
GCAGGGGCGCCCGGTTCTTTTTGTCAAGACCGACCTGTCCGGTGCCCTGAATGAACTGCAGGACGAGGCA
GCGCGGCTATCGTGGCTGGCCACGACGGGCGTTCCTTGCGCAGCTGTGCTCGACGTTGTCACTGAAGCGG
GAAGGGACTGGCTGCTATTGGGCGAAGTGCCGGGGCAGGATCTCCTGTCATCTCACCTTGCTCCTGCCGA
GAAAGTATCCATCATGGCTGATGCAATGCGGCGGCTGCATACGCTTGATCCGGCTACCTGCCCATTCGAC
CACCAAGCGAAACATCGCATCGAGCGAGCACGTACTCGGATGGAAGCCGGTCTTGTCGATCAGGATGATC
TGGACGAAGAGCATCAGGGGCTCGCGCCAGCCGAACTGTTCGCCAGGCTCAAGGCGCGCATGCCCGACGG
CGAGGATCTCGTCGTGACCCATGGCGATGCCTGCTTGCCGAATATCATGGTGGAAAATGGCCGCTTTTCT
GGATTCATCGACTGTGGCCGGCTGGGTGTGGCGGACCGCTATCAGGACATAGCGTTGGCTACCCGTGATA
TTGCTGAAGAGCTTGGCGGCGAATGGGCTGACCGCTTCCTCGTGCTTTACGGTATCGCCGCTCCCGATTC
GCAGCGCATCGCCTTCTATCGCCTTCTTGACGAGTTCTTCTGAGCGGGACTCTGGGGTTCGAAATGACCG
ACCAAGCGACGCCCAACCTGCCATCACGAGATTTCGATTCCACCGCCGCCTTCTATGAAAGGTTGGGCTT
CGGAATCGTTTTCCGGGACGCCGGCTGGATGATCCTCCAGCGCGGGGATCTCATGCTGGAGTTCTTCGCC
CACCCCAACTTGTTTATTGCAGCTTATAATGGTTACAAATAAAGCAATAGCATCACAAATTTCACAAATA
AAGCATTTTTTTCACTGCATTCTAGTTGTGGTTTGTCCAAACTCATCAATGTATCTTATCATGTCTGTAT
ACCGTCGACCTCTAGCTAGAGCTTGGCGTAATCATGGTCATAGCTGTTTCCTGTGTGAAATTGTTATCCG
CTCACAATTCCACACAACATACGAGCCGGAAGCATAAAGTGTAAAGCCTGGGGTGCCTAATGAGTGAGCT
AACTCACATTAATTGCGTTGCGCTCACTGCCCGCTTTCCAGTCGGGAAACCTGTCGTGCCAGCTGCATTA
ATGAATCGGCCAACGCGCGGGGAGAGGCGGTTTGCGTATTGGGCGCTCTTCCGCTTCCTCGCTCACTGAC
TCGCTGCGCTCGGTCGTTCGGCTGCGGCGAGCGGTATCAGCTCACTCAAAGGCGGTAATACGGTTATCCA
CAGAATCAGGGGATAACGCAGGAAAGAACATGTGAGCAAAAGGCCAGCAAAAGGCCAGGAACCGTAAAAA
GGCCGCGTTGCTGGCGTTTTTCCATAGGCTCCGCCCCCCTGACGAGCATCACAAAAATCGACGCTCAAGT
CAGAGGTGGCGAAACCCGACAGGACTATAAAGATACCAGGCGTTTCCCCCTGGAAGCTCCCTCGTGCGCT
CTCCTGTTCCGACCCTGCCGCTTACCGGATACCTGTCCGCCTTTCTCCCTTCGGGAAGCGTGGCGCTTTC
TCATAGCTCACGCTGTAGGTATCTCAGTTCGGTGTAGGTCGTTCGCTCCAAGCTGGGCTGTGTGCACGAA
CCCCCCGTTCAGCCCGACCGCTGCGCCTTATCCGGTAACTATCGTCTTGAGTCCAACCCGGTAAGACACG
ACTTATCGCCACTGGCAGCAGCCACTGGTAACAGGATTAGCAGAGCGAGGTATGTAGGCGGTGCTACAGA
GTTCTTGAAGTGGTGGCCTAACTACGGCTACACTAGAAGAACAGTATTTGGTATCTGCGCTCTGCTGAAG
CCAGTTACCTTCGGAAAAAGAGTTGGTAGCTCTTGATCCGGCAAACAAACCACCGCTGGTAGCGGTGGTT
TTTTTGTTTGCAAGCAGCAGATTACGCGCAGAAAAAAAGGATCTCAAGAAGATCCTTTGATCTTTTCTAC
GGGGTCTGACGCTCAGTGGAACGAAAACTCACGTTAAGGGATTTTGGTCATGAGATTATCAAAAAGGATC
TTCACCTAGATCCTTTTAAATTAAAAATGAAGTTTTAAATCAATCTAAAGTATATATGAGTAAACTTGGT
CTGACAGTTACCAATGCTTAATCAGTGAGGCACCTATCTCAGCGATCTGTCTATTTCGTTCATCCATAGT
TGCCTGACTCCCCGTCGTGTAGATAACTACGATACGGGAGGGCTTACCATCTGGCCCCAGTGCTGCAATG
ATACCGCGAGACCCACGCTCACCGGCTCCAGATTTATCAGCAATAAACCAGCCAGCCGGAAGGGCCGAGC
GCAGAAGTGGTCCTGCAACTTTATCCGCCTCCATCCAGTCTATTAATTGTTGCCGGGAAGCTAGAGTAAG
TAGTTCGCCAGTTAATAGTTTGCGCAACGTTGTTGCCATTGCTACAGGCATCGTGGTGTCACGCTCGTCG
TTTGGTATGGCTTCATTCAGCTCCGGTTCCCAACGATCAAGGCGAGTTACATGATCCCCCATGTTGTGCA
AAAAAGCGGTTAGCTCCTTCGGTCCTCCGATCGTTGTCAGAAGTAAGTTGGCCGCAGTGTTATCACTCAT
GGTTATGGCAGCACTGCATAATTCTCTTACTGTCATGCCATCCGTAAGATGCTTTTCTGTGACTGGTGAG
TACTCAACCAAGTCATTCTGAGAATAGTGTATGCGGCGACCGAGTTGCTCTTGCCCGGCGTCAATACGGG
ATAATACCGCGCCACATAGCAGAACTTTAAAAGTGCTCATCATTGGAAAACGTTCTTCGGGGCGAAAACT
CTCAAGGATCTTACCGCTGTTGAGATCCAGTTCGATGTAACCCACTCGTGCACCCAACTGATCTTCAGCA
TCTTTTACTTTCACCAGCGTTTCTGGGTGAGCAAAAACAGGAAGGCAAAATGCCGCAAAAAAGGGAATAA
GGGCGACACGGAAATGTTGAATACTCATACTCTTCCTTTTTCAATATTATTGAAGCATTTATCAGGGTTA
TTGTCTCATGAGCGGATACATATTTGAATGTATTTAGAAAAATAAACAAATAGGGGTTCCGCGCACATTT
CCCCGAAAAGTGCCACCTG
